>Addgene plasmid #146167 | pAc5.1B-EGFP-DmUPF3-siRNAres-V5His6_E | depositor full sequence | sequence record 288612 | Full Sequence
CTTCAAGGAATTAATTCTATATTCTAAAAACACAAATGATACTTCTAAAAAAAATCATGAATGGCATCAA
CTCTGAATCAAATCTTTGCAGATGCACCTACTTCTCATTTCCACTGTCACATCATTTTTCCAGATCTCGC
TGCCTGTTATGTGGCCCACAAACCAAGACACGTTTTATGGCCATTAAAGCTGGCTGATCGTCGCCAAACA
CCAAATACATATCAATATGTACATTCGAGAAAGAAGCGATCAAAGAAGCGTCTTCGGGCGAGTAGGAGAA
TGCGGAGGAGAAGGAGAACGAGCTGATCTAGTATCTCTCCACAATCCAATGCCAACTGACCAACTGGCCA
TATTCGGAGCAATTTGAAGCCAATTTCCATCGCCTGGCGATCGCTCCATTCTTGGCTATATGTTTTTCAC
CGTTCCCGGGGCCATTTTCAAAGACTCGTCGGTAAGATAAGATTGTGTCACTCGCTGTCTCTCTTCATTT
GTCGAAGAATGCTGAGGAATTTCGCGATGACGTCGGCGAGTATTTTGAAGAATGAGAATAATTTGTATTT
ATACGAAAATCAGTTAGTGGAATTTTCTACAAAAACATGTTATCTATAGATAATTTTGTTGCAAAATATG
TTGACTATGACAAAGATTGTATGTATATACCTTTAATGTATTCTCATTTTCTTATGTATTTATAATGGCA
ATGATGATACTGATGATATTTTAAGATGATGCCAGACCACAGGCTGATTTCTGCGTCTTTTGCCGAACGC
AGTGCATGTGCGGTTGTTGTTTTTTGGAATAGTTTCAATTTTCGGACTGTCCGCTTTGATTTCAGTTTCT
TGGCTTATTCAAAAAGCAAAGTAAAGCCAAAAAAGCGAGATGGCAATACCAAATGCGGCAAAACGGTAGT
GGAAGGAAAGGGGTGCGGGGCAGCGGAAGGAAGGGTGGGGCGGGGCGTGGCGGGGTCTGTGGCTGGGCGC
GACGTCACCGACGTTGGAGCCACTCCTTTGACCATGTGTGCGTGTGTGTATTATTCGTGTCTCGCCACTC
GCCGGTTGTTTTTTTCTTTTTATCTCGCTCTCTCTAGCGCCATCTCGTACGCATGCTCAACGCACCGCAT
GTTGCCGTGTCCTTTATGCGTCATTTTGGCTCGAAATAGGCAATTATTTAAACAAAGATTAGTCAACGAA
AACGCTAAAATAAATAAGTCTACAATATGGTTACTTATTGCCATGTGTGTGCAGCCAACGATAGCAACAA
AAGCAACAACACAGTGGCTTTCCCTCTTTCACTTTTTGTTTGCAAGCGCGTGCGAGCAAGACGGCACGAC
CGGCAAACGCAATTACGCTGACAAAGAGCAGACGAAGTTTTGGCCGAAAAACATCAAGGCGCCTGATACG
AATGCATTTGCAATAACAATTGCGATATTTAATATTGTTTATGAAGCTGTTTGACTTCAAAACACACAAA
AAAAAAAATAAAACAAATTATTTGAAAGAGAATTAGGAATCGGACAGCTTATCGTTACGGGCTAACAGCA
CACCGAGACGAAATAGCTTACCTGACGTCACAGCCTCTGGAAGAACTGCCGCCAAGCAGAGAGAGAGAGA
AAAAGAGGGAGAGCAGCTTAGACCGCATGTGCTTGTGTGTGAGGCGTCTCTCTCTTCGTCTCCTGTTTGC
GCAAACGCATAGACTGCACTGAGAAAATCGATTACCTATTTTTTATGAATGAATATTTGCACTATTACTA
TTCAAAACTATTAAGATAGCAATCACATTCAATAGCCAAATACTATACCACCTGAGCGATGCAACGAAAT
GATCAATTTGAGCAAAAATGCTGCATATTTAGGACGGCATCATTATAGAAATGCTTCTTGCTGTGTACTT
TTCTCTCGTCTGGCAGCTGTTTCGCCGTTATTGTTAAAACCGGCTTAAGTTAGGTGTGTTTTCTACGACT
AGTGATGCCCCTACTAGAAGATGTGTGTTGCACAAATGTCCCTGAATAACCAATTTGAAGTGCAGATAGC
AGTAAACGTAAGCTAATATGAATATTATTTAACTGTAATGTTTTAATATCGCTGGACATTACTAATAAAC
CCACTATAAACACATGTACATATGTATGTTTTGGCATACAATGAGTAGTTGGGGAAAAAATGTGTAAAAG
CACCGTGACCATCACAGCATAAAGATAACCAGCTGAAGTATCGAATATGAGTAACCCCCAAATTGAATCA
CATGCCGCAACTGATAGGACCCATGGAAGTACACTCTTCATGGCGATATACAAGACACACACAAGCACGA
ACACCCAGTTGCGGAGGAAATTCTCCGTAAATGAAAACCCAATCGGCGAACAATTCATACCCATATATGG
TAAAAGTTTTGAACGCGACTTGAGAGCGGAGAGCATTGCGGCTGATAAGGTTTTAGCGCTAAGCGGGCTT
TATAAAACGGGCTGCGGGACCAGTTTTCATATCACTACCGTTTGAGTTCTTGTGCTGTGTGGATACTCCT
CCCGACACAAAGCCGCTCCATCAGCCAGCAGTCGTCTAATCCAGAGACCCCGGATCGGGGTACCAACATG
GTGAGCAAGGGCGAGGAGCTGTTCACCGGGGTGGTGCCCATCCTGGTCGAGCTGGACGGCGACGTAAACG
GCCACAAGTTCAGCGTGTCCGGCGAGGGCGAGGGCGATGCCACCTACGGCAAGCTGACCCTGAAGTTCAT
CTGCACCACCGGCAAGCTGCCCGTGCCCTGGCCCACCCTCGTGACCACCCTGACCTACGGCGTGCAGTGC
TTCAGCCGCTACCCCGACCACATGAAGCAGCACGACTTCTTCAAGTCCGCCATGCCCGAAGGCTACGTCC
AGGAGCGCACCATCTTCTTCAAGGACGACGGCAACTACAAGACCCGCGCCGAGGTGAAGTTCGAGGGCGA
CACCCTGGTGAACCGCATCGAGCTGAAGGGCATCGACTTCAAGGAGGACGGCAACATCCTGGGGCACAAG
CTGGAGTACAACTACAACAGCCACAACGTCTATATCATGGCCGACAAGCAGAAGAACGGCATCAAGGTGA
ACTTCAAGATCCGCCACAACATCGAGGACGGCAGCGTGCAGCTCGCCGACCACTACCAGCAGAACACCCC
CATCGGCGACGGCCCCGTGCTGCTGCCCGACAACCACTACCTGAGCACCCAGTCCGCCCTGAGCAAAGAC
CCCAACGAGAAGCGCGATCACATGGTCCTGCTGGAGTTCGTGACCGCCGCCGGGATCACTCTCGGCATGG
ACGAGCTGTACAAGCCAAGCTTGAATTCTGCAGATATCATGGCTGAAACTTTTGCCGAGGAAAAGCCCAA
GGAGAAGTCCAAGGCAAGCAGGCGCAAGGACAAGAAGGACAAGACCAATCAGATTGTTAAGATTGTGATG
CGGCATTTGCCGCCGACCATGACGGAGGCGCAGTTCCTGGATCAGGTGGGTCCTTTGCCGGAGAACGACT
CGTACTACTACTGCAAGGCAGACTGGTCGCTGGGCCAGGAGGCCACCTGTCGCGCCTACATCGATATGTC
CTCCAAGGACATAGGCGAGGTGGTGCAGTTCCGGGATCGCTTCGACGGCTACGTCTTCGTCGACCACAAG
GGCGTCGAGTACATGGCCATCGTGGAGTATGCTCCCTTCCAGTGCTTCCTTAAAAACAAGGCCAGGAACG
ACGACAGCAAGGTGAACACCATCGAGAGCGAACCCCACTACCAGGAGTTCATCAAGCGGCTGGCCCAAGA
GCGCGAGGAGGCGAGTCGCATGGGCGACGTCAAGATCGACTTCAACTTCGAACGGCGAACAGAAGAGAAG
GTCAAGTCTACACCCCTCCTGCAGTACCTGGCCAACAAGAAGGAGAAGCGCCGGGAGGAGGCGCGCAGGC
GGAACGAGGAGAAGCGGAAGCAACGCGAGGAGCAGAAGCTGTTGCGATTGGCAGCGCAGTCGGACGCCAG
CAAGCTTAAGGAGGCCGAAGGAGGCGGCGGAGGAGGAGACACGAAGAAGCCAGCCAAAAAGGATGTCAAA
GATCCGCAGTCATCTGGATCCCAAGCCAATGATGCCAAGGCCTCGCGCTCCAAACGACGAACGGAGCGGG
ATCAGAGGCGACGCGAGGAGCACGAACAGCGTAAGCTAGTCAAGCGGGACAAGAAAAAGGATGACGGCCA
GGGCAAGCAGGACAAGCAGGACAAACAGGACAAAGGCAAGTCATCCAGCGGCAAGCAGAACAAAAATTCA
AAGTCCATGGACATCGTTATCTTGAAGAAAGCAAACAAGCCAGAATCAAACGAGAGTTTGGACGTGCCAT
CCACTTCTAACGCTGCCGAAGCGTCCAAGGAGAAGCCTGCGACTGAAAACACCGAGACACCAGAAGCTGC
TGTCAAGGTTTTTACACCGGCTGCCAGAGGTGGTCGCAAGGAAAAAAGAACCGGCGCAGACAAGCAGCCA
GCAGGTTCCGCCCACGAAACTGCAGAGGAAGCCATCAAGGCTGCTCAATTTCGAGCTTCAGAGGAGCGGC
GCATTCGGAATAAAGATCGACCATCGATTGCCATTTACCAGCCCAAAGCCCGAATTCGTGCATCAGATGA
GCTGCCCCAAGGTGCAGGCGGCAAAGATGGCTCGGATGGAGAGGCTTCCGTGGTGGAGGAGAAGACTTCG
AAGAGGAACAAACGCCCCAATCGGCGCAACAAACCCAAACCGAAGGAGGTGAAGGAGTGTGAGCTCGAAA
CTCGTCGCTTCTCCAAATCCTCCGAGAGCAGCACCAGCGTCAAACGCTCGAGTCTAGAGGGCCCGCGGTT
CGAAGGTAAGCCTATCCCTAACCCTCTCCTCGGTCTCGATTCTACGCGTACCGGTCATCATCACCATCAC
CATTGAGTTTAAACCCGCTGATCAGCCTCGACTGTGCCTTCTAAGGCCTGAGCTCGCTGATCAGCCTCGA
TCGAGGATCCAGACATGATAAGATACATTGATGAGTTTGGACAAACCACAACTAGAATGCAGTGAAAAAA
ATGCTTTATTTGTGAAATTTGTGATGCTATTGCTTTATTTGTAACCATTATAAGCTGCAATAAACAAGTT
AACAACAACAATTGCATTCATTTTATGTTTCAGGTTCAGGGGGAGGTGTGGGAGGTTTTTTAAAGCAAGT
AAAACCTCTACAAATGTGGTATGGCTGATTATGATCAGTCGACCGATGCCCTTGAGAGCCTTCAACCCAG
TCAGCTCCTTCCGGTGGGCGCGGGGCATGACTATCGTCGCCGCACTTATGACTGTCTTCTTTATCATGCA
ACTCGTAGGACAGGTGCCGGCAGCGCTCTGGGTCATTTTCGGCGAGGACCGCTTTCGCTGGAGCGCGACG
ATGATCGGCCTGTCGCTTGCGGTATTCGGAATCTTGCACGCCCTCGCTCAAGCCTTCGTCACTGGTCCCG
CCACCAAACGTTTCGGCGAGAAGCAGGCCATTATCGCCGGCATGGCGGCCGACGCGCTGGGCTACGTCTT
GCTGGCGTTCGCGACGCGAGGCTGGATGGCCTTCCCCATTATGATTCTTCTCGCTTCCGGCGGCATCGGG
ATGCCCGCGTTGCAGGCCATGCTGTCCAGGCAGGTAGATGACGACCATCAGGGACAGCTTCAAGGATCGC
TCGCGGCTCTTACCAGCCAGCAAAAGGCCAGGAACCGTAAAAAGGCCGCGTTGCTGGCGTTTTTCCATAG
GCTCCGCCCCCCTGACGAGCATCACAAAAATCGACGCTCAAGTCAGAGGTGGCGAAACCCGACAGGACTA
TAAAGATACCAGGCGTTTCCCCCTGGAAGCTCCCTCGTGCGCTCTCCTGTTCCGACCCTGCCGCTTACCG
GATACCTGTCCGCCTTTCTCCCTTCGGGAAGCGTGGCGCTTTCTCAATGCTCACGCTGTAGGTATCTCAG
TTCGGTGTAGGTCGTTCGCTCCAAGCTGGGCTGTGTGCACGAACCCCCCGTTCAGCCCGACCGCTGCGCC
TTATCCGGTAACTATCGTCTTGAGTCCAACCCGGTAAGACACGACTTATCGCCACTGGCAGCAGCCACTG
GTAACAGGATTAGCAGAGCGAGGTATGTAGGCGGTGCTACAGAGTTCTTGAAGTGGTGGCCTAACTACGG
CTACACTAGAAGGACAGTATTTGGTATCTGCGCTCTGCTGAAGCCAGTTACCTTCGGAAAAAGAGTTGGT
AGCTCTTGATCCGGCAAACAAACCACCGCTGGTAGCGGTGGTTTTTTTGTTTGCAAGCAGCAGATTACGC
GCAGAAAAAAAGGATCTCAAGAAGATCCTTTGATCTTTTCTACGGGGTCTGACGCTCAGTGGAACGAAAA
CTCACGTTAAGGGATTTTGGTCATGAGATTATCAAAAAGGATCTTCACCTAGATCCTTTTAAATTAAAAA
TGAAGTTTTAAATCAATCTAAAGTATATATGAGTAAACTTGGTCTGACAGTTACCAATGCTTAATCAGTG
AGGCACCTATCTCAGCGATCTGTCTATTTCGTTCATCCATAGTTGCCTGACTCCCCGTCGTGTAGATAAC
TACGATACGGGAGGGCTTACCATCTGGCCCCAGTGCTGCAATGATACCGCGAGACCCACGCTCACCGGCT
CCAGATTTATCAGCAATAAACCAGCCAGCCGGAAGGGCCGAGCGCAGAAGTGGTCCTGCAACTTTATCCG
CCTCCATCCAGTCTATTAATTGTTGCCGGGAAGCTAGAGTAAGTAGTTCGCCAGTTAATAGTTTGCGCAA
CGTTGTTGCCATTGCTGCAGGCATCGTGGTGTCACGCTCGTCGTTTGGTATGGCTTCATTCAGCTCCGGT
TCCCAACGATCAAGGCGAGTTACATGATCCCCCATGTTGTGCAAAAAAGCGGTTAGCTCCTTCGGTCCTC
CGATCGTTGTCAGAAGTAAGTTGGCCGCAGTGTTATCACTCATGGTTATGGCAGCACTGCATAATTCTCT
TACTGTCATGCCATCCGTAAGATGCTTTTCTGTGACTGGTGAGTACTCAACCAAGTCATTCTGAGAATAG
TGTATGCGGCGACCGAGTTGCTCTTGCCCGGCGTCAACACGGGATAATACCGCGCCACATAGCAGAACTT
TAAAAGTGCTCATCATTGGAAAACGTTCTTCGGGGCGAAAACTCTCAAGGATCTTACCGCTGTTGAGATC
CAGTTCGATGTAACCCACTCGTGCACCCAACTGATCTTCAGCATCTTTTACTTTCACCAGCGTTTCTGGG
TGAGCAAAAACAGGAAGGCAAAATGCCGCAAAAAAGGGAATAAGGGCGACACGGAAATGTTGAATACTCA
TACTCTTCCTTTTTCAATATTATTGAAGCATTTATCAGGGTTATTGTCTCATGAGCGGATACATATTTGA
ATGTATTTAGAAAAATAAACAAATAGGGGTTCCGCGCACATTTCCCCGAAAAGTGCCACCTGACGTCTAA
GAAACCATTATTATCATGACATTAACCTATAAAAATAGGCGTATCACGAGGCCCTTTCGT
Features (pLannotate 1.2.2; 9 found; start..end, strand, type, name):
     56..2568    +  promoter       Ac5 promoter: Drosophila melanogaster actin 5C promoter
   2588..3304    +  CDS            EGFP: EGFP is a basic (constitutively fluorescent) green fluorescent protein published in 1996, derived from Aequorea victoria. It is reported to be a rapidly-maturing weak dimer with moderate acid sensitivity.
   4835..4876    +  CDS            V5 tag: epitope tag from simian virus 5
   4976..5110    -  polyA_signal   SV40 poly(A) signal: SV40 polyadenylation signal
   5133..5217    -  CDS            large T antigen (fragment): large T antigen from SV40 (simian virus 40)
   5218..5688    +  CDS            TcR (fragment): tetracycline efflux protein; tet; confers resistance to tetracycline
   5732..6320    -  rep_origin     ori: high-copy-number ColE1/pMB1/pBR322/pUC origin of replication
   6491..7351    -  CDS            AmpR: β-lactamase; bla; confers resistance to ampicillin, carbenicillin, and related antibiotics
   7352..7456    -  promoter       AmpR promoter: bla
