[The description below was written by a language model from this plasmid's Addgene catalogue record and pLannotate feature annotations shown in this document.]
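Description:
pAc5.1B-EGFP-DmUPF3-siRNAres-V5His6_E is an insect expression plasmid of about 7.5 kb for constitutive production of a tagged Drosophila melanogaster UPF3 protein. The catalogue lists the backbone as unknown, although the name and annotated parts point to a pAc5.1-type vector. It is propagated in E. coli through a ColE1/pUC-family origin and selected with ampicillin via the β-lactamase gene and its own promoter. The record describes it as low copy, even though the annotation software labels the origin as a high-copy type. Short fragments of a tetracycline resistance gene and of SV40 large T antigen are also annotated. These appear to be non-functional backbone remnants, and no marker for selection in insect cells is annotated.

Expression is driven by the Drosophila actin 5C promoter, which gives strong constitutive transcription in fly cell lines. EGFP lies immediately downstream. It is followed by an unannotated stretch of roughly 1.5 kb that presumably holds the Upf3 coding sequence, then a V5 epitope tag and an SV40 polyadenylation signal. The name also indicates a His6 tag after V5, but the feature table does not annotate it. Whether the C-terminal tags are read in frame with the insert cannot be determined from the record.

The insert carries five silent changes and one non-silent change (P305S) relative to the NCBI reference transcript. The "siRNAres" label suggests that silent changes make the transcript resistant to RNA interference. Such a design would typically support complementation experiments, in which endogenous UPF3, a factor in nonsense-mediated mRNA decay, is depleted and replaced by the fluorescent version. The record itself states only insect expression as the purpose, and the depositor sequence may be theoretical rather than fully verified.
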