Addgene plasmid #146167: pAc5.1B-EGFP-DmUPF3-siRNAres-V5His6_E
Purpose: Insect Expression of DmUPF3-siRNAres
Depositing lab: Elisa Izaurralde. Depositing organization: Max Planck Institute for Developmental Biology.
Backbone
  Vector backbone: Unknown
  Vector type: Insect Expression
Growth in bacteria
  Bacterial resistance: Ampicillin, 100 μg/mL
  Growth temperature: 37°C
  Growth strain: DH5alpha
  Copy number: Low Copy
Gene/Insert
  Gene/Insert name: DmUPF3-siRNAres
  Species: D. melanogaster (fly)
  Mutation: 5 silent and one non silent mutation P305S compared to the sequence given by NCBI: NM_166629.2
  Entrez Gene: Upf3 (a.k.a. Dmel_CG11184, CG11184, Dmel\CG11184, UPF3, upf3)
  Cloning method: Unknown
Terms and licenses: Academic/Nonprofit Terms; Industry Terms: Not Available to Industry
Depositor comments: Plasmids from this collection were made available to the research community and donated after the lab closed. Please note that the sequence provided by the depositing laboratory may be theoretical/predicted or based on Sanger sequencing results. There may be discrepancies between sequencing results obtained by Addgene and the depositor sequence. If an Addgene verified sequence is not available, please contact before placing your order to request that our lab fully sequence the plasmid.
How to cite: pAc5.1B-EGFP-DmUPF3-siRNAres-V5His6_E was a gift from Elisa Izaurralde (Addgene plasmid # 146167 ; http://n2t.net/addgene:146167 ; RRID:Addgene_146167)
